>Addgene plasmid #179907 | pTwist-SARS-CoV-2 Δ18 B.1.1.529 | addgene full sequence | sequence record 351282 | Addgene NGS Result
TAATCATGTTCATACCTCTTATCTTCCTCCCACAGCTCCTGGGCAACGTGCTGGTCTGTGTGCTGGCCCA
TCACTTTGGCAAAGGCGGCCGCCATGTTTGTGTTCCTCGTTCTCCTGCCCCTCGTTTCTTCCCAATGCGT
GAACCTCACAACTAGAACGCAGCTCCCACCCGCTTACACGAACTCTTTTACTCGTGGAGTATACTATCCC
GATAAAGTCTTTAGGTCCAGTGTCCTTCATTCTACTCAAGACCTTTTCCTGCCATTCTTCTCAAATGTCA
CCTGGTTCCATGTTATCTCTGGCACCAACGGAACTAAACGATTTGATAATCCCGTCTTGCCATTTAACGA
TGGCGTATACTTTGCCTCAATAGAGAAGTCCAACATTATCCGGGGATGGATATTTGGCACCACCCTGGAC
TCCAAGACACAGTCTCTCCTCATTGTGAACAACGCCACCAATGTCGTCATCAAAGTCTGTGAATTTCAAT
TTTGTAACGATCCCTTTCTCGATCATAAGAATAACAAGTCTTGGATGGAGTCAGAGTTCCGCGTTTACAG
TTCCGCTAACAACTGTACTTTTGAGTACGTTTCCCAACCATTTCTCATGGATCTTGAAGGGAAGCAAGGC
AACTTCAAGAATCTCCGCGAATTTGTGTTTAAGAATATAGACGGCTACTTCAAAATTTATAGCAAGCATA
CCCCGATAATTGTTCGGGAACCCGAAGATCTCCCTCAAGGCTTCTCCGCGTTGGAACCCCTCGTGGACTT
GCCGATTGGCATCAACATCACCCGGTTCCAAACCCTTCTTGCCCTTCATCGAAGCTACCTCACGCCTGGC
GACAGTAGTAGTGGTTGGACAGCGGGCGCAGCAGCCTACTATGTGGGATATTTGCAACCACGCACCTTTC
TTCTCAAATATAACGAAAACGGAACAATTACCGATGCCGTAGACTGTGCCCTCGATCCCCTGTCCGAAAC
TAAATGCACACTCAAGTCCTTCACAGTTGAGAAAGGCATATACCAAACCAGTAACTTCCGCGTCCAACCC
ACCGAATCCATTGTTCGATTCCCTAACATCACC
[585 nt withheld, positions 1084-1668]
AAAAGCACTAACCTGGTGAAGAATAAATGTGTGAACTTCAACTTTAATGGGCTCAAAGGAACAGGGGTGC
TGACAGAATCAAACAAGAAATTTCTCCCTTTTCAACAATTTGGTAGAGACATTGCCGATACCACAGATGC
CGTCCGCGATCCGCAAACACTGGAAATCCTCGATATAACACCCTGTAGCTTCGGCGGGGTCAGCGTGATA
ACTCCCGGAACGAACACATCCAACCAAGTGGCTGTCCTGTATCAAGGTGTCAACTGTACCGAAGTCCCTG
TGGCGATACACGCCGACCAACTGACACCCACCTGGAGAGTCTACTCAACAGGTTCCAATGTCTTTCAAAC
TAGAGCGGGTTGTCTCATTGGCGCTGAGTATGTCAATAATTCATACGAATGTGATATTCCTATTGGGGCA
GGAATCTGTGCGTCTTATCAAACTCAAACGAAATCACACCGGCGCGCTCGCTCAGTAGCCAGCCAGTCCA
TAATCGCCTATACCATGAGTCTCGGGGCTGAGAACTCCGTGGCTTATTCAAACAATTCCATCGCAATCCC
AACTAACTTTACCATTAGCGTTACCACGGAAATCTTGCCCGTCAGCATGACTAAGACGAGCGTAGACTGT
ACGATGTATATCTGTGGGGATTCCACCGAGTGTAGCAACCTCTTGCTTCAATACGGGTCTTTCTGTACTC
AACTCAAACGAGCATTGACCGGAATTGCGGTCGAACAAGACAAGAATACCCAAGAGGTGTTCGCACAAGT
AAAGCAAATATACAAAACGCCGCCAATCAAATATTTTGGCGGGTTTAATTTTAGCCAAATACTGCCAGAC
CCATCTAAGCCTTCAAAACGCAGCTTTATCGAGGATCTGCTGTTCAACAAAGTTACGTTGGCTGACGCGG
GTTTCATTAAGCAGTATGGGGATTGTTTGGGAGACATTGCGGCCCGCGACCTTATCTGTGCTCAAAAATT
CAAGGGGTTGACAGTTCTGCCCCCTCTGCTCACTGATGAGATGATTGCACAGTATACATCAGCATTGTTG
GCAGGAACCATTACATCCGGCTGGACTTTTGGCGCGGGTGCGGCCCTTCAAATACCTTTCGCTATGCAAA
TGGCTTACAGATTCAATGGGATTGGTGTCACGCAAAATGTATTGTATGAAAATCAGAAGCTGATCGCTAA
TCAATTTAACAGCGCGATTGGCAAGATCCAAGATTCACTGTCAAGCACAGCGTCCGCCCTCGGCAAACTC
CAAGATGTTGTGAATCACAACGCCCAGGCCCTGAATACCCTCGTGAAGCAACTGAGTTCTAAATTCGGCG
CAATCTCCAGCGTCCTCAACGACATATTCTCCAGACTTGATAAGGTGGAAGCCGAGGTGCAAATTGATCG
GCTCATCACAGGCAGGCTCCAGTCACTCCAAACTTATGTGACACAACAGTTGATCCGGGCTGCTGAGATA
CGAGCAAGCGCCAACCTGGCCGCCACTAAAATGTCAGAGTGCGTGCTCGGGCAGTCCAAACGGGTTGACT
TTTGTGGCAAGGGCTATCACTTGATGTCCTTCCCCCAATCCGCCCCACATGGAGTGGTCTTTCTCCACGT
CACTTATGTCCCTGCTCAAGAGAAGAACTTTACGACAGCTCCAGCAATCTGTCACGATGGCAAAGCGCAC
TTTCCCAGGGAAGGCGTTTTCGTCAGTAATGGCACGCATTGGTTTGTGACCCAAAGGAATTTCTATGAAC
CCCAAATCATAACCACTGACAATACATTTGTCTCAGGCAACTGTGATGTGGTCATTGGGATCGTGAACAA
CACGGTATATGATCCCCTGCAACCCGAGTTGGATAGCTTCAAAGAGGAATTGGATAAATACTTTAAGAAT
CATACTTCACCCGATGTTGATCTCGGGGACATATCAGGAATAAATGCAAGTGTCGTCAACATTCAGAAAG
AGATTGATCGCCTTAATGAGGTCGCCAAGAACTTGAATGAATCTTTGATCGACTTGCAAGAACTGGGCAA
ATACGAACAATATATTAAATGGCCCTGGTACATTTGGTTGGGCTTTATCGCCGGACTTATAGCTATCGTT
ATGGTCACAATTATGTTGTGCTGTATGACTAGCTGTTGTTCCTGCTTGAAAGGATGTTGCAGTTGCGGAT
CTTGTTGTAAATAAAGGATCCTCTAGAAGTTGTCTCCTCCTGCACTGACTGACTGATACAATCGATTTCT
GGATCCGCAGGCCTAATCAACCTCTGGATTACAAAATTTGTGAAAGATTGACTGGTATTCTTAACTATGT
TGCTCCTTTTACGCTATGTGGATACGCTGCTTTAATGCCTTTGTATCATGCTATTGCTTCCCGTATGGCT
TTCATTTTCTCCTCCTTGTATAAATCCTGGTTGCTGTCTCTTTATGAGGAGTTGTGGCCCGTTGTCAGGC
AACGTGGCGTGGTGTGCACTGTGTTTGCTGACGCAACCCCCACTGGTTGGGGCATTGCCACCACCTGTCA
GCTCCTTTCCGGGACTTTCGCTTTCCCCCTCCCTATTGCCACGGCGGAACTCATCGCCGCCTGCCTTGCC
CGCTGCTGGACAGGGGCTCGGCTGTTGGGCACTGACAATTCCGTGGTGTTGTCGGGGAAGCTGACGTCCT
TTCCATGGCTGCTCGCCTGTGTTGCCACCTGGATTCTGCGCGGGACGTCCTTCTGCTACGTCCCTTCGGC
CCTCAATCCAGCGGACCTTCCTTCCCGCGGCCTGCTGCCGGCTCTGCGGCCTCTTCCGCGTCTTCGCCTT
CGCCCTCAGACGAGTCGGATCTCCCTTTGGGCCGCCTCCCCGCCTGTCTAGCTTGACTGACTGAGATACA
GCGTACCTTCAGCTCACAGACATGATAAGATACATTGATGAGTTTGGACAAACCACAACTAGAATGCAGT
GAAAAAAATGCTTTATTTGTGAAATTTGTGATGCTATTGCTTTATTTGTAACCATTATAAGCTGCAATAA
ACAAGTTAACAACAACAATTGCATTCATTTTATGTTTCAGGTTCAGGGGGAGGTGTGGGAGGTTTTTTAA
AGCAAGTAAAACCTCTACAAATGTGGTATTGGCCCATCTCTATCGGTATCGTAGCATAACCCCTTGGGGC
CTCTAAACGGGTCTTGAGGGGTTTTTTGTGCCCCTCGGGCCGGATTGCTATCTACCGGCATTGGCGCAGA
AAAAAATGCCTGATGCGACGCTGCGCGTCTTATACTCCCACATATGCCAGATTCAGCAACGGATACGGCT
TCCCCAACTTGCCCACTTCCATACGTGTCCTCCTTACCAGAAATTTATCCTTAAGGTCGTCAGCTATCCT
GCAGGCGATCTCTCGATTTCGATCAAGACATTCCTTTAATGGTCTTTTCTGGACACCACTAGGGGTCAGA
AGTAGTTCATCAAACTTTCTTCCCTCCCTAATCTCATTGGTTACCTTGGGCTATCGAAACTTAATTAAGC
GATCTGCATCTCAATTAGTCAGCAACCATAGTCCCGCCCCTAACTCCGCCCATCCCGCCCCTAACTCCGC
CCAGTTCCGCCCATTCTCCGCCCCATCGCTGACTAATTTTTTTTATTTATGCAGAGGCCGAGGCCGCCTC
GGCCTCTGAGCTATTCCAGAAGTAGTGAGGAGGCTTTTTTGGAGGCCTAGGCTTTTGCAAAGGAGGTAGC
CAACATGATTGAACAAGATGGATTGCACGCAGGTTCTCCCGCCGCTTGGGTGGAGAGGCTATTCGGCTAT
GACTGGGCACAACAGACAATCGGCTGCTCTGATGCCGCCGTGTTCCGGCTGTCAGCGCAGGGGCGCCCGG
TTCTTTTTGTCAAGACCGACCTGTCCGGTGCCCTGAATGAACTCCAGGACGAGGCAGCGCGGCTATCGTG
GCTGGCCACGACGGGCGTTCCTTGCGCAGCTGTGCTCGACGTTGTCACTGAAGCGGGAAGGGACTGGCTG
CTATTGGGCGAAGTGCCGGGGCAGGATCTCCTGTCATCTCACCTTGCTCCTGCCGAGAAAGTATCCATCA
TGGCTGATGCAATGCGGCGGCTGCATACGCTTGATCCGGCTACCTGCCCATTCGACCACCAAGCGAAACA
TCGCATCGAGCGAGCACGTACTCGGATGGAAGCCGGTCTTGTCGATCAGGATGATCTGGACGAAGAGCAT
CAGGGGCTCGCGCCAGCCGAACTGTTCGCCAGGCTCAAGGCGCGGATGCCCGACGGCGAGGATCTCGTCG
TGACCCACGGCGATGCCTGCTTGCCGAATATCATGGTGGAAAATGGCCGCTTTTCTGGATTCATCGACTG
TGGCCGGCTGGGTGTGGCGGACCGCTATCAGGACATAGCGTTGGCTACCCGTGATATTGCTGAAGAGCTT
GGCGGCGAATGGGCTGACCGCTTCCTCGTGCTTTACGGTATCGCCGCTCCCGATTCGCAGCGCATCGCCT
TCTATCGCCTTCTTGACGAGTTCTTCTAGTATGTAAGCCCTGTGCCTTCTAGTTGCCAGCCATCTGTTGT
TTGCCCCTCCCCCGTGCCTTCCTTGACCCTGGAAGGTGCCACTCCCACTGTCCTTTCCTAATAAAATGAG
GAAATTGCATCGCATTGTCTGAGTAGGTGTCATTCTATTCTGGGGGGTGGGGTGGGGCAGGACAGCAAGG
GGGAGGATTGGGAAGACAATAGCAGGCATGCTGGGGATGCGGTGGGCTCTATGGTTAATTAACCAGTCAA
GTCAGCTACTTGGCGAGATCGACTTGTCTGGGTTTCGACTACGCTCAGAATTGCGTCAGTCAAGTTCGAT
CTGGTCCTTGCTATTGCACCCGTTCTCCGATTACGAGTTTCATTTAAATCATGTGAGCAAAAGGCCAGCA
AAAGGCCAGGAACCGTAAAAAGGCCGCGTTGCTGGCGTTTTTCCATAGGCTCCGCCCCCCTGACGAGCAT
CACAAAAATCGACGCTCAAGTCAGAGGTGGCGAAACCCGACAGGACTATAAAGATACCAGGCGTTTCCCC
CTGGAAGCTCCCTCGTGCGCTCTCCTGTTCCGACCCTGCCGCTTACCGGATACCTGTCCGCCTTTCTCCC
TTCGGGAAGCGTGGCGCTTTCTCATAGCTCACGCTGTAGGTATCTCAGTTCGGTGTAGGTCGTTCGCTCC
AAGCTGGGCTGTGTGCACGAACCCCCCGTTCAGCCCGACCGCTGCGCCTTATCCGGTAACTATCGTCTTG
AGTCCAACCCGGTAAGACACGACTTATCGCCACTGGCAGCAGCCACTGGTAACAGGATTAGCAGAGCGAG
GTATGTAGGCGGTGCTACAGAGTTCTTGAAGTGGTGGCCTAACTACGGCTACACTAGAAGAACAGTATTT
GGTATCTGCGCTCTGCTGAAGCCAGTTACCTTCGGAAAAAGAGTTGGTAGCTCTTGATCCGGCAAACAAA
CCACCGCTGGTAGCGGTGGTTTTTTTGTTTGCAAGCAGCAGATTACGCGCAGAAAAAAAGGATCTCAAGA
AGATCCTTTGATCTTTTCTACGGGGTCTGACGCTCAGTGGAACGAAAACTCACGTTAAGGGATTTTGGTC
ATGAGATTATCAAAAAGGATCTTCACCTAGATCCTTTTAAATTAAAAATGAAGTTTTAAATCAATCTAAA
GTATATATGAGTAAACTTGGTCTGACAGTTACCAATGCTTAATCAGTGAGGCACCTATCTCAGCGATCTG
TCTATTTCGTTCATCCATAGTTGCATTTAAATTTCCGAACTCTCCAAGGCCCTCGTCGGAAAATCTTCAA
ACCTTTCGTCCGATCCATCTTGCAGGCTACCTCTCGAACGAACTATCGCAAGTCTCTTGGCCGGCCTTGC
GCCTTGGCTATTGCTTGGCAGCGCCTATCGCCAGGTATTACTCCAATCCCGAATATCCGAGATCGGGATC
ACCCGAGAGAAGTTCAACCTACATCCTCAATCCCGATCTATCCGAGATCCGAGGAATATCGAAATCGGGG
CGCGCCTGGTGTACCGAGAACGATCCTCTCAGTGCGAGTCTCGACGATCCATATCGTTGCTTGGCAGTCA
GCCAGTCGGAATCCAGCTTGGGACCCAGGAAGTCCAATCGTCAGATATTGTACTCAAGCCTGGTCACGGC
AGCGTACCGATCTGTTTAAACCTAGATATTGATAGTCTGATCGGTCAACGTATAATCGAGTCCTAGCTTT
TGCAAACATCTATCAAGAGACAGGATCAGCAGGAGGCTTTCGCATGAGTATTCAACATTTCCGTGTCGCC
CTTATTCCCTTTTTTGCGGCATTTTGCCTTCCTGTTTTTGCTCACCCAGAAACGCTGGTGAAAGTAAAAG
ATGCTGAAGATCAGTTGGGTGCGCGAGTGGGTTACATCGAACTGGATCTCAACAGCGGTAAGATCCTTGA
GAGTTTTCGCCCCGAAGAACGCTTTCCAATGATGAGCACTTTTAAAGTTCTGCTATGTGGCGCGGTATTA
TCCCGTATTGACGCCGGGCAAGAGCAACTCGGTCGCCGCATACACTATTCTCAGAATGACTTGGTTGAGT
ATTCACCAGTCACAGAAAAGCATCTTACGGATGGCATGACAGTAAGAGAATTATGCAGTGCTGCCATAAC
CATGAGTGATAACACTGCGGCCAACTTACTTCTGACAACGATTGGAGGACCGAAGGAGCTAACCGCTTTT
TTGCACAACATGGGGGATCATGTAACTCGCCTTGATCGTTGGGAACCGGAGCTGAATGAAGCCATACCAA
ACGACGAGCGTGACACCACGATGCCTGTAGCAATGGCAACAACCTTGCGTAAACTATTAACTGGCGAACT
ACTTACTCTAGCTTCCCGGCAACAGTTGATAGACTGGATGGAGGCGGATAAAGTTGCAGGACCACTTCTG
CGCTCGGCCCTTCCGGCTGGCTGGTTTATTGCTGATAAATCTGGAGCCGGTGAGCGTGGGTCTCGCGGTA
TCATTGCAGCACTGGGGCCAGATGGTAAGCCCTCCCGTATCGTAGTTATCTACACGACGGGGAGTCAGGC
AACTATGGATGAACGAAATAGACAGATCGCTGAGATAGGTGCCTCACTGATTAAGCATTGGTAACCGATT
CTAGGTGCATTGGCGCAGAAAAAAATGCCTGATGCGACGCTGCGCGTCTTATACTCCCACATATGCCAGA
TTCAGCAACGGATACGGCTTCCCCAACTTGCCCACTTCCATACGTGTCCTCCTTACCAGAAATTTATCCT
TAAGATCCCGAATCGTTTAAACTCGACTCTGGCTCTATCGAATCTCCGTCGTTTCGAGCTTACGCGAACA
GCCGTGGCGCTCATTTGCTCGTCGGGCATCGAATCTCGTCAGCTATCGTCAGCTTACCTTTTTGGCAGCG
ATCGCGGCTCCCGACATCTTGGACCATTAGCTCCACAGGTATCTTCTTCCCTCTAGTGGTCATAACAGCA
GCTTCAGCTACCTCTCAATTCAAAAAACCCCTCAAGACCCGTTTAGAGGCCCCAAGGGGTTATGCTATCA
ATCGTTGCGTTACACACACAAAAAACCAACACACATCCATCTTCGATGGATAGCGATTTTATTATCTAAC
TGCTGATCGAGTGTAGCCAGATCTAGTAATCAATTACGGGGTCATTAGTTCATAGCCCATATATGGAGTT
CCGCGTTACATAACTTACGGTAAATGGCCCGCCTGGCTGACCGCCCAACGACCCCCGCCCATTGACGTCA
ATAATGACGTATGTTCCCATAGTAACGCCAATAGGGACTTTCCATTGACGTCAATGGGTGGAGTATTTAC
GGTAAACTGCCCACTTGGCAGTACATCAAGTGTATCATATGCCAAGTACGCCCCCTATTGACGTCAATGA
CGGTAAATGGCCCGCCTGGCATTATGCCCAGTACATGACCTTATGGGACTTTCCTACTTGGCAGTACATC
TACGTATTAGTCATCGCTATTACCATGCTGATGCGGTTTTGGCAGTACATCAATGGGCGTGGATAGCGGT
TTGACTCACGGGGATTTCCAAGTCTCCACCCCATTGACGTCAATGGGAGTTTGTTTTGGCACCAAAATCA
ACGGGACTTTCCAAAATGTCGTAACAACTCCGCCCCATTGACGCAAATGGGCGGTAGGCGTGTACGGTGG
GAGGTCTATATAAGCAGAGCTGGTTTAGTGAACCGTCAGATCGCCTGGAGACGCCATCCACGCTGTTTTG
ACCTCCATAGAAGACACCGGGACCGATCCAGCCTCCCCTCGAAGCTTACATGTGGTACCGAGCTCGGATC
CTGAGAACTTCAGGGTGAGTCTATGGGACCCTTGATGTTTTCTTTCCCCTTCTTTTCTATGGTTAAGTTC
ATGTCATAGGAAGGGGAGAAGTAACAGGGTACACATATTGACCAAATCAGGGTAATTTTGCATTTGTAAT
TTTAAAAAATGCTTTCTTCTTTTAATATACTTTTTTGTTTATCTTATTTCTAATACTTTCCCTAATCTCT
TTCTTTCAGGGCAATAATGATACAATGTATCATGCCTCTTTGCACCATTCTAAAGAATAACAGTGATAAT
TTCTGGGTTAAGGCAATAGCAATATTTCTGCATATAAATATTTCTGCATATAAATTGTAACTGATGTAAG
AGGTTTCATATTGCTAATAGCAGCTACAATCCAGCTACCATTCTGCTTTTATTTTATGGTTGGGATAAGG
CTGGATTATTCTGAGTCCAAGCTAGGCCCTTTTGC
Features (pLannotate 1.2.2; 21 found; start..end, strand, type, name):
     94..3849    +  CDS            S (sequence partly withheld): SPIKE_SARS2 - Experimental evidence at protein level: Swiss-Prot protein existence level 1. [Spike glycoprotein]: May down-regulate host tetherin (BST2) by lysosomal degradation, thereby counteracting its antiviral activity. From Severe acute respiratory syndrome coronavirus 2 (2019-nCoV) (SARS-CoV-2).
   3923..4511    +  misc_feature   WPRE: woodchuck hepatitis virus posttranscriptional regulatory element
   4564..4685    -  polyA_signal   SV40 poly(A) signal: SV40 polyadenylation signal
   4708..4777    -  CDS            large T antigen (fragment): large T antigen from SV40 (simian virus 40)
   4800..4846    +  terminator     T7 terminator: transcription terminator for bacteriophage T7 RNA polymerase
   4876..5012    +  terminator     rrnG terminator: transcription terminator from the E. coli ribosomal RNA rrnG operon (Albrechtsen et al., 1991)
   5057..5128    +  misc_feature   3' β-globin insulator: insulator downstream of the human β-globin locus (Farrell et al., 2002)
   5173..5369    +  promoter       SV40 promoter: SV40 early promoter
   5383..6174    +  CDS            neo: KKA2_KLEPN - Also known as kan, nptII. Experimental evidence at protein level: Swiss-Prot protein existence level 1. Resistance to kanamycin, neomycin, paromomycin, ribostamycin, butirosin and gentamicin B. From Klebsiella pneumoniae.
   6188..6412    +  polyA_signal   bGH poly(A) signal: bovine growth hormone polyadenylation signal
   6608..7196    -  rep_origin     ori: high-copy-number ColE1/pMB1/pBR322/pUC origin of replication
   7368..7432    -  CDS            bla(M) (fragment): β-lactamase lacking the signal sequence; bla(M); allows cytosolic expression of β-lactamase
   7942..8802    +  CDS            AmpR: β-lactamase; bla; confers resistance to ampicillin, carbenicillin, and related antibiotics
   8815..8951    +  terminator     rrnG terminator: transcription terminator from the E. coli ribosomal RNA rrnG operon (Albrechtsen et al., 1991)
   9103..9174    +  misc_feature   5' β-globin insulator: insulator upstream of the human β-globin locus (Farrell et al., 2002)
   9179..9225    -  terminator     T7 terminator: transcription terminator for bacteriophage T7 RNA polymerase
   9243..9291    -  polyA_signal   poly(A) signal: synthetic polyadenylation signal
   9372..9675    +  enhancer       CMV enhancer: human cytomegalovirus immediate early enhancer
   9748..9765    -  promoter       CMV promoter (fragment): human cytomegalovirus (CMV) immediate early promoter
   9828..9879    +  promoter       CMVd2 promoter: truncated human cytomegalovirus (CMV) immediate early promoter that yields moderately reduced expression relative to the full-length promoter
  10013..35      +  intron         β-globin intron (across the origin): internally truncated intron from human β-globin
