[The description below was written by a language model from this plasmid's Addgene catalogue record and pLannotate feature annotations shown in this document.]
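Description:
pTwist-SARS-CoV-2 Δ18 B.1.1.529 is a mammalian expression plasmid built on the Twist pTwist-CMV-BetaGlobin-WPRE-Neo backbone that encodes the spike glycoprotein of the SARS-CoV-2 B.1.1.529 (Omicron) variant with the last 18 C-terminal amino acids removed. It is maintained in E. coli as a high-copy plasmid through a ColE1/pUC-type origin and is selected with ampicillin via the AmpR β-lactamase gene. A separate SV40 early promoter–neo–bGH poly(A) cassette provides a neomycin-class resistance marker for use in mammalian cells.

The spike coding sequence carries the full set of Omicron substitutions, deletions and the EPE insertion at position 214 listed in the record, including the dense cluster of receptor-binding domain changes, D614G, and the changes near the furin site (N679K, P681H). The catalogue lists the promoter as CAG, but the annotated sequence and the backbone name instead point to a CMV enhancer with CMV promoter elements followed by a truncated human β-globin intron, which spans the plasmid origin and leads into the open reading frame. Downstream, a WPRE enhances transcript stability and expression, and an SV40 poly(A) signal is annotated after it (on the reverse strand). Bacterial and T7 terminators, a synthetic poly(A) signal and short 5' and 3' β-globin insulator elements flank the units and help isolate them from read-through transcription.

The stated purpose is pseudovirus production: the plasmid supplies the envelope protein for particles bearing Omicron spike. Truncating the cytoplasmic tail is a common strategy to improve spike incorporation into pseudotyped particles. The associated publication used such pseudoviruses to measure vaccine-induced neutralizing activity against this variant.
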