Addgene plasmid #179907: pTwist-SARS-CoV-2 Δ18 B.1.1.529
Purpose: Encodes SARS-CoV-2 B.1.1.529 Spike Protein lacking 18 C-terminal amino acids for pseudovirus production
Depositing lab: Alejandro Balazs. Depositing organization: Massachusetts General Hospital. Publication: mRNA-based COVID-19 vaccine boosters induce neutralizing immunity against SARS-CoV-2 Omicron variant. Garcia-Beltran WF, St Denis KJ, Hoelzemer A, Lam EC, Nitido AD, Sheehan ML, Berrios C, Ofoman O, Chang CC, Hauser BM, Feldman J, Roederer AL, Gregory DJ, Poznansky MC, Schmidt AG, Iafrate AJ, Naranbhai V, Balazs AB. Cell. 2022 Jan 6. pii: S0092-8674(21)01496-3. doi: 10.1016/j.cell.2021.12.033. PubMed 34995482.
Backbone
  Vector backbone: pTwist-CMV-BetaGlobin-WPRE-Neo
  Backbone manufacturer: Twist
  Backbone size w/o insert (bp): 6694
  Vector type: Mammalian Expression
Growth in bacteria
  Bacterial resistance: Ampicillin, 100 μg/mL
  Growth temperature: 37°C
  Growth strain: DH5alpha
  Copy number: High Copy
Gene/Insert
  Gene/Insert name: SARS-CoV-2 B.1.1.529 Spike truncated to remove 18 amino acids
  Species: Severe acute respiratory syndrome coronavirus 2
  Insert size (bp): 3759
  Mutation: A67V; Δ69-70; T95I; G142D; Δ143-145; N211I; Δ212; Ins214EPE; G339D; S371L; S373P; S375F; K417N; N440K; G446S; S477N; T478K; E484A; Q493R; G496S; Q498R; N501Y; Y505H; T547K; D614G; H655Y; N679K; P681H; N764K; D796Y; N856K; Q954H; N969K; L981F
  Entrez Gene: S (a.k.a. GU280_gp02, spike glycoprotein)
  Promoter: CAG
  Cloning method: Ligation Independent Cloning
Terms and licenses: Academic/Nonprofit Terms; Industry Terms: Not Available to Industry
Depositor comments: Balazs lab Clone 18
How to cite: pTwist-SARS-CoV-2 Δ18 B.1.1.529 was a gift from Alejandro Balazs (Addgene plasmid # 179907 ; http://n2t.net/addgene:179907 ; RRID:Addgene_179907)
